Addgene plasmid #125516: lentiSAMv2 ZFAND3-guide4
Purpose: CRISPR-mediated activation of ZFAND3. Catalytically inactive Cas9 from S. pyogenes and VP64 with 2A-BlastR.
Depositing lab: Jorge Ferrer. Depositing organization: Imperial College London. Publication: Human pancreatic islet three-dimensional chromatin architecture provides insights into the genetics of type 2 diabetes. Miguel-Escalada I, Bonas-Guarch S, Cebola I, Ponsa-Cobas J, Mendieta-Esteban J, Atla G, Javierre BM, Rolando DMY, Farabella I, Morgan CC, Garcia-Hurtado J, Beucher A, Moran I, Pasquali L, Ramos-Rodriguez M, Appel EVR, Linneberg A, Gjesing AP, Witte DR, Pedersen O, Grarup N, Ravassard P, Torrents D, Mercader JM, Piemonti L, Berney T, de Koning EJP, Kerr-Conte J, Pattou F, Fedko IO, Groop L, Prokopenko I, Hansen T, Marti-Renom MA, Fraser P, Ferrer J. Nat Genet. 2019 Jun 28. pii: 10.1038/s41588-019-0457-0. doi: 10.1038/s41588-019-0457-0. PubMed 31253982.
Backbone
  Vector backbone: lentiSAMv2
  Backbone manufacturer: Feng Zhang (Addgene #75112)
  Vector type: Mammalian Expression, Lentiviral, CRISPR
  Selectable markers: Blasticidin
Growth in bacteria
  Bacterial resistance: Ampicillin, 100 μg/mL
  Growth temperature: 37°C
  Growth strain: Stbl3
  Copy number: High Copy
Gene/Insert
  Gene/Insert name: dCas9-VP64-2A-BlastR
  gRNA/shRNA sequence: CAGCGCAGCCTCCGGGGGA
  Species: H. sapiens (human)
  Promoter: EF1a core and U6
  Cloning method: Restriction Enzyme; 5′ cloning site Unknown (destroyed during cloning); 3′ cloning site Unknown (destroyed during cloning)
  Sequencing primers: 5′ GATCCGCCACCATGGATGC
Terms and licenses: Academic/Nonprofit Terms; Industry Terms: Not Available to Industry
How to cite: lentiSAMv2 ZFAND3-guide4 was a gift from Jorge Ferrer (Addgene plasmid # 125516 ; http://n2t.net/addgene:125516 ; RRID:Addgene_125516)
