[The description below was written by a language model from this plasmid's Addgene catalogue record and pLannotate feature annotations shown in this document.]
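Description:
lentiSAMv2 ZFAND3-guide4 is a 13.5 kb lentiviral CRISPR activation plasmid built on the lentiSAMv2 backbone, carrying a guide RNA directed at human ZFAND3 together with a dCas9-VP64 activator. It is propagated in E. coli through a high-copy ColE1/pUC-type origin with ampicillin resistance (AmpR), and the record lists the recombination-deficient strain Stbl3, commonly used for LTR-containing plasmids. An f1 ori and an SV40/EM7-driven BleoR cassette sit in the plasmid backbone outside the viral genome.

The transfer cassette starts with a CMV enhancer/promoter fused to a truncated HIV-1 5' LTR, which drives genomic RNA production in packaging cells. This is followed by the Ψ packaging signal, RRE and cPPT/CTS. Inside the provirus, a human U6 promoter expresses the ZFAND3-targeting guide in an S. pyogenes gRNA scaffold into which two MS2 stem loops have been inserted. These hairpins bind MS2 coat protein, so activator fusions supplied from a separate construct can be recruited, as in the synergistic activation mediator design. An EF-1α core promoter then drives a nucleoplasmin NLS-tagged, catalytically dead Cas9 (D10A/N863A). According to the catalogue entry this is fused to VP64 and linked by a 2A peptide to blasticidin S deaminase; the VP64 and 2A segments are not separately annotated in the feature table but would fall in the unannotated gap between dCas9 and BSD. A WPRE enhances transcript expression, and the cassette ends with a truncated LTR and a bGH polyadenylation signal.

The plasmid is intended for lentiviral delivery and blasticidin selection of mammalian cells to transcriptionally activate endogenous ZFAND3. It was deposited in connection with a study of pancreatic islet chromatin architecture and type 2 diabetes genetics.
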