Features (pLannotate 1.2.2; 38 found; start..end, strand, type, name):
     18..36      +  misc_RNA       MS2 stem loop: stem loop that binds the bacteriophage MS2 coat protein
     47..83      +  misc_RNA       gRNA scaffold (fragment): guide RNA scaffold for the Streptococcus pyogenes CRISPR/Cas9 system
     88..106     +  misc_RNA       MS2 stem loop: stem loop that binds the bacteriophage MS2 coat protein
    117..136     +  misc_RNA       gRNA scaffold (fragment): guide RNA scaffold for the Streptococcus pyogenes CRISPR/Cas9 system
    149..167     +  CDS            small t antigen (fragment): SV40 (simian virus 40) small t antigen
    193..404     +  promoter       EF-1α core promoter: core promoter for human elongation factor EF-1α
    421..468     +  CDS            nucleoplasmin NLS: bipartite nuclear localization signal from nucleoplasmin
    468..4569    +  CDS            dCas9 (fragment): catalytically dead mutant of the Cas9 endonuclease from the Streptococcus pyogenes Type II CRISPR/Cas system RNA-guided DNA-binding protein that lacks endonuclease activity due to the D10A mutation in the RuvC catalytic domain and the N863A mutation in the HNH catalytic domain
   4894..5292    +  CDS            BSD: blasticidin S deaminase; Aspergillus terreus BSD; confers resistance to blasticidin
   5293..5314    +  misc_feature   MCS (fragment): pBluescript multiple cloning site
   5317..5905    +  misc_feature   WPRE: woodchuck hepatitis virus posttranscriptional regulatory element
   5842..6423    +  CDS            nef (fragment): NEF_HV1H2 - Experimental evidence at protein level: Swiss-Prot protein existence level 1. Extracellular Nef protein targets CD4(+) T-lymphocytes for apoptosis by interacting with CXCR4 surface receptors. From Human immunodeficiency virus type 1 group M subtype B (isolate HXB2) (HIV-1).
   6430..6610    +  LTR            5' LTR (truncated): truncated 5' long terminal repeat (LTR) from HIV-1
   6642..6866    +  polyA_signal   bGH poly(A) signal: bovine growth hormone polyadenylation signal
   6870..6891    +  promoter       SV40 promoter (fragment): SV40 enhancer and early promoter
   6912..7340    +  rep_origin     f1 ori (sequence partly withheld): f1 bacteriophage origin of replication; arrow indicates direction of (+) strand synthesis
   7354..7683    +  promoter       SV40 promoter: SV40 enhancer and early promoter
   7731..7778    +  promoter       EM7 promoter: synthetic bacterial promoter&nbsp
   7797..8171    +  CDS            BleoR: antibiotic-binding protein; Sh ble from Streptoalloteichus hindustanus; confers resistance to bleomycin, phleomycin, and Zeocin™
   8181..8306    +  CDS            ble (fragment): BLE_KLEPN - Experimental evidence at protein level: Swiss-Prot protein existence level 1. Binding protein with a strong affinity to the bleomycin family of antibiotics. Binds to CL990; an antimitotic-antibiotic compound. From Klebsiella pneumoniae.
   8301..8422    +  polyA_signal   SV40 poly(A) signal: SV40 polyadenylation signal
   8493..8515    -  protein_bind   lac operator (fragment): The lac repressor binds to the lac operator to inhibit transcription in E. coli. This inhibition can be relieved by adding lactose or isopropyl-β-D-thiogalactopyranoside (IPTG). lac repressor encoded by lacI
   8519..8549    -  promoter       lac promoter: promoter for the E. coli lac operon
   8564..8585    -  protein_bind   CAP binding site: CAP binding activates transcription in the presence of cAMP. E. coli catabolite activator protein
   8598..8690    -  CDS            lacI (fragment): lac repressor; lacI; The lac repressor binds to the lac operator to inhibit transcription in E. coli. This inhibition can be relieved by adding lactose or isopropyl-β-D-thiogalactopyranoside (IPTG).
   8873..9461    -  rep_origin     ori: high-copy-number ColE1/pMB1/pBR322/pUC origin of replication
   9632..10492   -  CDS            AmpR: β-lactamase; bla; confers resistance to ampicillin, carbenicillin, and related antibiotics
  10493..10597   -  promoter       AmpR promoter: bla
  10656..10708   -  misc_feature   bom (fragment): basis of mobility region from pBR322
  10863..11242   +  enhancer       CMV enhancer: human cytomegalovirus immediate early enhancer
  11243..11442   +  promoter       CMV promoter: human cytomegalovirus (CMV) immediate early promoter
  11460..11640   +  LTR            5' LTR (truncated): truncated 5' long terminal repeat (LTR) from HIV-1
  11687..11812   +  misc_feature   HIV-1 Ψ: packaging signal of human immunodeficiency virus type 1
  11796..12159   +  CDS            HIV-1 gag (fragment): gag protein from human immunodeficiency virus 1; gag
  12305..12538   +  misc_feature   RRE: The Rev response element (RRE) of HIV-1 allows for Rev-dependent mRNA export from the nucleus to the cytoplasm.
  12915..13015   +  CDS            Rev (fragment): human immunodeficiency virus 1 (HIV-1) Rev protein; rev; enhances nuclear export of unspliced and incompletely spliced viral mRNAs
  13065..13182   +  misc_feature   cPPT/CTS: central polypurine tract and central termination sequence of HIV-1
  13232..13472   +  promoter       U6 promoter: RNA polymerase III promoter for human U6 snRNA
>Addgene plasmid #125516 | lentiSAMv2 ZFAND3-guide4 | addgene full sequence | sequence record 251754 | Addgene NGS Result
GTTTTAGAGCTAGGCCAACATGAGGATCACCCATGTCTGCAGGGCCTAGCAAGTTAAAATAAGGCTAGTC
CGTTATCAACTTGGCCAACATGAGGATCACCCATGTCTGCAGGGCCAAGTGGCACCGAGTCGGTGCTTTT
TTTGGATCCTAGGTCTTGAAAGGAGTGGGAATTGGCTCCGGTGCCCGTCAGTGGGCAGAGCGCACATCGC
CCACAGTCCCCGAGAAGTTGGGGGGAGGGGTCGGCAATTGATCCGGTGCCTAGAGAAGGTGGCGCGGGGT
AAACTGGGAAAGTGATGTCGTGTACTGGCTCCGCCTTTTTCCCGAGGGTGGGGGAGAACCGTATATAAGT
GCAGTAGTCGCCGTGAACGTTCTTTTTCGCAACGGGTTTGCCGCCAGAACACAGGCGTACGGCCACCATG
AAAAGGCCGGCGGCCACGAAAAAGGCCGGCCAGGCAAAAAAGAAAAAGGACAAGAAGTACAGCATCGGCC
TGGCCATCGGCACCAACTCTGTGGGCTGGGCCGTGATCACCGACGAGTACAAGGTGCCCAGCAAGAAATT
CAAGGTGCTGGGCAACACCGACCGGCACAGCATCAAGAAGAACCTGATCGGAGCCCTGCTGTTCGACAGC
GGCGAAACAGCCGAGGCCACCCGGCTGAAGAGAACCGCCAGAAGAAGATACACCAGACGGAAGAACCGGA
TCTGCTATCTGCAAGAGATCTTCAGCAACGAGATGGCCAAGGTGGACGACAGCTTCTTCCACAGACTGGA
AGAGTCCTTCCTGGTGGAAGAGGATAAGAAGCACGAGCGGCACCCCATCTTCGGCAACATCGTGGACGAG
GTGGCCTACCACGAGAAGTACCCCACCATCTACCACCTGAGAAAGAAACTGGTGGACAGCACCGACAAGG
CCGACCTGCGGCTGATCTATCTGGCCCTGGCCCACATGATCAAGTTCCGGGGCCACTTCCTGATCGAGGG
CGACCTGAACCCCGACAACAGCGACGTGGACAAGCTGTTCATCCAGCTGGTGCAGACCTACAACCAGCTG
TTCGAGGAAAACCCCATCAACGCCAGCGGCGTGGACGCCAAGGCCATCCTGTCTGCCAGACTGAGCAAGA
GCAGACGGCTGGAAAATCTGATCGCCCAGCTGCCCGGCGAGAAGAAGAATGGCCTGTTCGGCAACCTGAT
TGCCCTGAGCCTGGGCCTGACCCCCAACTTCAAGAGCAACTTCGACCTGGCCGAGGATGCCAAACTGCAG
CTGAGCAAGGACACCTACGACGACGACCTGGACAACCTGCTGGCCCAGATCGGCGACCAGTACGCCGACC
TGTTTCTGGCCGCCAAGAACCTGTCCGACGCCATCCTGCTGAGCGACATCCTGAGAGTGAACACCGAGAT
CACCAAGGCCCCCCTGAGCGCCTCTATGATCAAGAGATACGACGAGCACCACCAGGACCTGACCCTGCTG
AAAGCTCTCGTGCGGCAGCAGCTGCCTGAGAAGTACAAAGAGATTTTCTTCGACCAGAGCAAGAACGGCT
ACGCCGGCTACATTGACGGCGGAGCCAGCCAGGAAGAGTTCTACAAGTTCATCAAGCCCATCCTGGAAAA
GATGGACGGCACCGAGGAACTGCTCGTGAAGCTGAACAGAGAGGACCTGCTGCGGAAGCAGCGGACCTTC
GACAACGGCAGCATCCCCCACCAGATCCACCTGGGAGAGCTGCACGCCATTCTGCGGCGGCAGGAAGATT
TTTACCCATTCCTGAAGGACAACCGGGAAAAGATCGAGAAGATCCTGACCTTCCGCATCCCCTACTACGT
GGGCCCTCTGGCCAGGGGAAACAGCAGATTCGCCTGGATGACCAGAAAGAGCGAGGAAACCATCACCCCC
TGGAACTTCGAGGAAGTGGTGGACAAGGGCGCTTCCGCCCAGAGCTTCATCGAGCGGATGACCAACTTCG
ATAAGAACCTGCCCAACGAGAAGGTGCTGCCCAAGCACAGCCTGCTGTACGAGTACTTCACCGTGTATAA
CGAGCTGACCAAAGTGAAATACGTGACCGAGGGAATGAGAAAGCCCGCCTTCCTGAGCGGCGAGCAGAAA
AAGGCCATCGTGGACCTGCTGTTCAAGACCAACCGGAAAGTGACCGTGAAGCAGCTGAAAGAGGACTACT
TCAAGAAAATCGAGTGCTTCGACTCCGTGGAAATCTCCGGCGTGGAAGATCGGTTCAACGCCTCCCTGGG
CACATACCACGATCTGCTGAAAATTATCAAGGACAAGGACTTCCTGGACAATGAGGAAAACGAGGACATT
CTGGAAGATATCGTGCTGACCCTGACACTGTTTGAGGACAGAGAGATGATCGAGGAACGGCTGAAAACCT
ATGCCCACCTGTTCGACGACAAAGTGATGAAGCAGCTGAAGCGGCGGAGATACACCGGCTGGGGCAGGCT
GAGCCGGAAGCTGATCAACGGCATCCGGGACAAGCAGTCCGGCAAGACAATCCTGGATTTCCTGAAGTCC
GACGGCTTCGCCAACAGAAACTTCATGCAGCTGATCCACGACGACAGCCTGACCTTTAAAGAGGACATCC
AGAAAGCCCAGGTGTCCGGCCAGGGCGATAGCCTGCACGAGCACATTGCCAATCTGGCCGGCAGCCCCGC
CATTAAGAAGGGCATCCTGCAGACAGTGAAGGTGGTGGACGAGCTCGTGAAAGTGATGGGCCGGCACAAG
CCCGAGAACATCGTGATCGAAATGGCCAGAGAGAACCAGACCACCCAGAAGGGACAGAAGAACAGCCGCG
AGAGAATGAAGCGGATCGAAGAGGGCATCAAAGAGCTGGGCAGCCAGATCCTGAAAGAACACCCCGTGGA
AAACACCCAGCTGCAGAACGAGAAGCTGTACCTGTACTACCTGCAGAATGGGCGGGATATGTACGTGGAC
CAGGAACTGGACATCAACCGGCTGTCCGACTACGATGTGGACCACATCGTGCCTCAGAGCTTTCTGAAGG
ACGACTCCATCGACAACAAGGTGCTGACCAGAAGCGACAAGGCCCGGGGCAAGAGCGACAACGTGCCCTC
CGAAGAGGTCGTGAAGAAGATGAAGAACTACTGGCGGCAGCTGCTGAACGCCAAGCTGATTACCCAGAGA
AAGTTCGACAATCTGACCAAGGCCGAGAGAGGCGGCCTGAGCGAACTGGATAAGGCCGGCTTCATCAAGA
GACAGCTGGTGGAAACCCGGCAGATCACAAAGCACGTGGCACAGATCCTGGACTCCCGGATGAACACTAA
GTACGACGAGAATGACAAGCTGATCCGGGAAGTGAAAGTGATCACCCTGAAGTCCAAGCTGGTGTCCGAT
TTCCGGAAGGATTTCCAGTTTTACAAAGTGCGCGAGATCAACAACTACCACCACGCCCACGACGCCTACC
TGAACGCCGTCGTGGGAACCGCCCTGATCAAAAAGTACCCTAAGCTGGAAAGCGAGTTCGTGTACGGCGA
CTACAAGGTGTACGACGTGCGGAAGATGATCGCCAAGAGCGAGCAGGAAATCGGCAAGGCTACCGCCAAG
TACTTCTTCTACAGCAACATCATGAACTTTTTCAAGACCGAGATTACCCTGGCCAACGGCGAGATCCGGA
AGCGGCCTCTGATCGAGACAAACGGCGAAACCGGGGAGATCGTGTGGGATAAGGGCCGGGATTTTGCCAC
CGTGCGGAAAGTGCTGAGCATGCCCCAAGTGAATATCGTGAAAAAGACCGAGGTGCAGACAGGCGGCTTC
AGCAAAGAGTCTATCCTGCCCAAGAGGAACAGCGATAAGCTGATCGCCAGAAAGAAGGACTGGGACCCTA
AGAAGTACGGCGGCTTCGACAGCCCCACCGTGGCCTATTCTGTGCTGGTGGTGGCCAAAGTGGAAAAGGG
CAAGTCCAAGAAACTGAAGAGTGTGAAAGAGCTGCTGGGGATCACCATCATGGAAAGAAGCAGCTTCGAG
AAGAATCCCATCGACTTTCTGGAAGCCAAGGGCTACAAAGAAGTGAAAAAGGACCTGATCATCAAGCTGC
CTAAGTACTCCCTGTTCGAGCTGGAAAACGGCCGGAAGAGAATGCTGGCCTCTGCCGGCGAACTGCAGAA
GGGAAACGAACTGGCCCTGCCCTCCAAATATGTGAACTTCCTGTACCTGGCCAGCCACTATGAGAAGCTG
AAGGGCTCCCCCGAGGATAATGAGCAGAAACAGCTGTTTGTGGAACAGCACAAGCACTACCTGGACGAGA
TCATCGAGCAGATCAGCGAGTTCTCCAAGAGAGTGATCCTGGCCGACGCTAATCTGGACAAAGTGCTGTC
CGCCTACAACAAGCACCGGGATAAGCCCATCAGAGAGCAGGCCGAGAATATCATCCACCTGTTTACCCTG
ACCAATCTGGGAGCCCCTGCCGCCTTCAAGTACTTTGACACCACCATCGACCGGAAGAGGTACACCAGCA
CCAAAGAGGTGCTGGACGCCACCCTGATCCACCAGAGCATCACCGGCCTGTACGAGACACGGATCGACCT
GTCTCAGCTGGGAGGCGACAGCGCTGGAGGAGGTGGAAGCGGAGGAGGAGGAAGCGGAGGAGGAGGTAGC
GGACCTAAGAAAAAGAGGAAGGTGGCGGCCGCTGGATCCGGACGGGCTGACGCATTGGACGATTTTGATC
TGGATATGCTGGGAAGTGACGCCCTCGATGATTTTGACCTTGACATGCTTGGTTCGGATGCCCTTGATGA
CTTTGACCTCGACATGCTCGGCAGTGACGCCCTTGATGATTTCGACCTGGACATGCTGATTAACTGTACA
GGCAGTGGAGAGGGCAGAGGAAGTCTGCTAACATGCGGTGACGTCGAGGAGAATCCTGGCCCAATGGCCA
AGCCTTTGTCTCAAGAAGAATCCACCCTCATTGAAAGAGCAACGGCTACAATCAACAGCATCCCCATCTC
TGAAGACTACAGCGTCGCCAGCGCAGCTCTCTCTAGCGACGGCCGCATCTTCACTGGTGTCAATGTATAT
CATTTTACTGGGGGACCTTGTGCAGAACTCGTGGTGCTGGGCACTGCTGCTGCTGCGGCAGCTGGCAACC
TGACTTGTATCGTCGCGATCGGAAATGAGAACAGGGGCATCTTGAGCCCCTGCGGACGGTGCCGACAGGT
GCTTCTCGATCTGCATCCTGGGATCAAAGCCATAGTGAAGGACAGTGATGGACAGCCGACGGCAGTTGGG
ATTCGTGAATTGCTGCCCTCTGGTTATGTGTGGGAGGGCTAAGAATTCGATATCAAGCTTATCGGTAATC
AACCTCTGGATTACAAAATTTGTGAAAGATTGACTGGTATTCTTAACTATGTTGCTCCTTTTACGCTATG
TGGATACGCTGCTTTAATGCCTTTGTATCATGCTATTGCTTCCCGTATGGCTTTCATTTTCTCCTCCTTG
TATAAATCCTGGTTGCTGTCTCTTTATGAGGAGTTGTGGCCCGTTGTCAGGCAACGTGGCGTGGTGTGCA
CTGTGTTTGCTGACGCAACCCCCACTGGTTGGGGCATTGCCACCACCTGTCAGCTCCTTTCCGGGACTTT
CGCTTTCCCCCTCCCTATTGCCACGGCGGAACTCATCGCCGCCTGCCTTGCCCGCTGCTGGACAGGGGCT
CGGCTGTTGGGCACTGACAATTCCGTGGTGTTGTCGGGGAAATCATCGTCCTTTCCTTGGCTGCTCGCCT
GTGTTGCCACCTGGATTCTGCGCGGGACGTCCTTCTGCTACGTCCCTTCGGCCCTCAATCCAGCGGACCT
TCCTTCCCGCGGCCTGCTGCCGGCTCTGCGGCCTCTTCCGCGTCTTCGCCTTCGCCCTCAGACGAGTCGG
ATCTCCCTTTGGGCCGCCTCCCCGCATCGATACCGTCGACCTCGAGACCTAGAAAAACATGGAGCAATCA
CAAGTAGCAATACAGCAGCTACCAATGCTGATTGTGCCTGGCTAGAAGCACAAGAGGAGGAGGAGGTGGG
TTTTCCAGTCACACCTCAGGTACCTTTAAGACCAATGACTTACAAGGCAGCTGTAGATCTTAGCCACTTT
TTAAAAGAAAAGGGGGGACTGGAAGGGCTAATTCACTCCCAACGAAGACAAGATATCCTTGATCTGTGGA
TCTACCACACACAAGGCTACTTCCCTGATTGGCAGAACTACACACCAGGGCCAGGGATCAGATATCCACT
GACCTTTGGATGGTGCTACAAGCTAGTACCAGTTGAGCAAGAGAAGGTAGAAGAAGCCAATGAAGGAGAG
AACACCCGCTTGTTACACCCTGTGAGCCTGCATGGGATGGATGACCCGGAGAGAGAAGTATTAGAGTGGA
GGTTTGACAGCCGCCTAGCATTTCATCACATGGCCCGAGAGCTGCATCCGGACTGTACTGGGTCTCTCTG
GTTAGACCAGATCTGAGCCTGGGAGCTCTCTGGCTAACTAGGGAACCCACTGCTTAAGCCTCAATAAAGC
TTGCCTTGAGTGCTTCAAGTAGTGTGTGCCCGTCTGTTGTGTGACTCTGGTAACTAGAGATCCCTCAGAC
CCTTTTAGTCAGTGTGGAAAATCTCTAGCAGGGCCCGTTTAAACCCGCTGATCAGCCTCGACTGTGCCTT
CTAGTTGCCAGCCATCTGTTGTTTGCCCCTCCCCCGTGCCTTCCTTGACCCTGGAAGGTGCCACTCCCAC
TGTCCTTTCCTAATAAAATGAGGAAATTGCATCGCATTGTCTGAGTAGGTGTCATTCTATTCTGGGGGGT
GGGGTGGGGCAGGACAGCAAGGGGGAGGATTGGGAAGACAATAGCAGGCATGCTGGGGATGCGGTGGGCT
CTATGGCTTCTGAGGCGGAAAGAACCAGCTGGGGCTCTAGGGGGTATCCCC
[124 nt withheld, positions 6912-7035]
C
[91 nt withheld, positions 7037-7127]
A
[49 nt withheld, positions 7129-7177]
CCTTTGACGTTGGAGTCCACGTTCTTT
[37 nt withheld, positions 7205-7241]
ACCCTATCTCGGTCTATTCTTTTGATTTATAAGGGATTTTGCCGATTTCGGCCTATTGGTTAAAAAATGA
GCTGATTTAACAAAAATTTAACGCGAATTAATTCTGTGGAATGTGTGTCAGTTAGGGTGTGGAAAGTCCC
CAGGCTCCCCAGCAGGCAGAAGTATGCAAAGCATGCATCTCAATTAGTCAGCAACCAGGTGTGGAAAGTC
CCCAGGCTCCCCAGCAGGCAGAAGTATGCAAAGCATGCATCTCAATTAGTCAGCAACCATAGTCCCGCCC
CTAACTCCGCCCATCCCGCCCCTAACTCCGCCCAGTTCCGCCCATTCTCCGCCCCATGGCTGACTAATTT
TTTTTATTTATGCAGAGGCCGAGGCCGCCTCTGCCTCTGAGCTATTCCAGAAGTAGTGAGGAGGCTTTTT
TGGAGGCCTAGGCTTTTGCAAAAAGCTCCCGGGAGCTTGTATATCCATTTTCGGATCTGATCAGCACGTG
TTGACAATTAATCATCGGCATAGTATATCGGCATAGTATAATACGACAAGGTGAGGAACTAAACCATGGC
CAAGTTGACCAGTGCCGTTCCGGTGCTCACCGCGCGCGACGTCGCCGGAGCGGTCGAGTTCTGGACCGAC
CGGCTCGGGTTCTCCCGGGACTTCGTGGAGGACGACTTCGCCGGTGTGGTCCGGGACGACGTGACCCTGT
TCATCAGCGCGGTCCAGGACCAGGTGGTGCCGGACAACACCCTGGCCTGGGTGTGGGTGCGCGGCCTGGA
CGAGCTGTACGCCGAGTGGTCGGAGGTCGTGTCCACGAACTTCCGGGACGCCTCCGGGCCGGCCATGACC
GAGATCGGCGAGCAGCCGTGGGGGCGGGAGTTCGCCCTGCGCGACCCGGCCGGCAACTGCGTGCACTTCG
TGGCCGAGGAGCAGGACTGACACGTGCTACGAGATTTCGATTCCACCGCCGCCTTCTATGAAAGGTTGGG
CTTCGGAATCGTTTTCCGGGACGCCGGCTGGATGATCCTCCAGCGCGGGGATCTCATGCTGGAGTTCTTC
GCCCACCCCAACTTGTTTATTGCAGCTTATAATGGTTACAAATAAAGCAATAGCATCACAAATTTCACAA
ATAAAGCATTTTTTTCACTGCATTCTAGTTGTGGTTTGTCCAAACTCATCAATGTATCTTATCATGTCTG
TATACCGTCGACCTCTAGCTAGAGCTTGGCGTAATCATGGTCATAGCTGTTTCCTGTGTGAAATTGTTAT
CCGCTCACAATTCCACACAACATACGAGCCGGAAGCATAAAGTGTAAAGCCTGGGGTGCCTAATGAGTGA
GCTAACTCACATTAATTGCGTTGCGCTCACTGCCCGCTTTCCAGTCGGGAAACCTGTCGTGCCAGCTGCA
TTAATGAATCGGCCAACGCGCGGGGAGAGGCGGTTTGCGTATTGGGCGCTCTTCCGCTTCCTCGCTCACT
GACTCGCTGCGCTCGGTCGTTCGGCTGCGGCGAGCGGTATCAGCTCACTCAAAGGCGGTAATACGGTTAT
CCACAGAATCAGGGGATAACGCAGGAAAGAACATGTGAGCAAAAGGCCAGCAAAAGGCCAGGAACCGTAA
AAAGGCCGCGTTGCTGGCGTTTTTCCATAGGCTCCGCCCCCCTGACGAGCATCACAAAAATCGACGCTCA
AGTCAGAGGTGGCGAAACCCGACAGGACTATAAAGATACCAGGCGTTTCCCCCTGGAAGCTCCCTCGTGC
GCTCTCCTGTTCCGACCCTGCCGCTTACCGGATACCTGTCCGCCTTTCTCCCTTCGGGAAGCGTGGCGCT
TTCTCATAGCTCACGCTGTAGGTATCTCAGTTCGGTGTAGGTCGTTCGCTCCAAGCTGGGCTGTGTGCAC
GAACCCCCCGTTCAGCCCGACCGCTGCGCCTTATCCGGTAACTATCGTCTTGAGTCCAACCCGGTAAGAC
ACGACTTATCGCCACTGGCAGCAGCCACTGGTAACAGGATTAGCAGAGCGAGGTATGTAGGCGGTGCTAC
AGAGTTCTTGAAGTGGTGGCCTAACTACGGCTACACTAGAAGAACAGTATTTGGTATCTGCGCTCTGCTG
AAGCCAGTTACCTTCGGAAAAAGAGTTGGTAGCTCTTGATCCGGCAAACAAACCACCGCTGGTAGCGGTG
GTTTTTTTGTTTGCAAGCAGCAGATTACGCGCAGAAAAAAAGGATCTCAAGAAGATCCTTTGATCTTTTC
TACGGGGTCTGACGCTCAGTGGAACGAAAACTCACGTTAAGGGATTTTGGTCATGAGATTATCAAAAAGG
ATCTTCACCTAGATCCTTTTAAATTAAAAATGAAGTTTTAAATCAATCTAAAGTATATATGAGTAAACTT
GGTCTGACAGTTACCAATGCTTAATCAGTGAGGCACCTATCTCAGCGATCTGTCTATTTCGTTCATCCAT
AGTTGCCTGACTCCCCGTCGTGTAGATAACTACGATACGGGAGGGCTTACCATCTGGCCCCAGTGCTGCA
ATGATACCGCGAGACCCACGCTCACCGGCTCCAGATTTATCAGCAATAAACCAGCCAGCCGGAAGGGCCG
AGCGCAGAAGTGGTCCTGCAACTTTATCCGCCTCCATCCAGTCTATTAATTGTTGCCGGGAAGCTAGAGT
AAGTAGTTCGCCAGTTAATAGTTTGCGCAACGTTGTTGCCATTGCTACAGGCATCGTGGTGTCACGCTCG
TCGTTTGGTATGGCTTCATTCAGCTCCGGTTCCCAACGATCAAGGCGAGTTACATGATCCCCCATGTTGT
GCAAAAAAGCGGTTAGCTCCTTCGGTCCTCCGATCGTTGTCAGAAGTAAGTTGGCCGCAGTGTTATCACT
CATGGTTATGGCAGCACTGCATAATTCTCTTACTGTCATGCCATCCGTAAGATGCTTTTCTGTGACTGGT
GAGTACTCAACCAAGTCATTCTGAGAATAGTGTATGCGGCGACCGAGTTGCTCTTGCCCGGCGTCAATAC
GGGATAATACCGCGCCACATAGCAGAACTTTAAAAGTGCTCATCATTGGAAAACGTTCTTCGGGGCGAAA
ACTCTCAAGGATCTTACCGCTGTTGAGATCCAGTTCGATGTAACCCACTCGTGCACCCAACTGATCTTCA
GCATCTTTTACTTTCACCAGCGTTTCTGGGTGAGCAAAAACAGGAAGGCAAAATGCCGCAAAAAAGGGAA
TAAGGGCGACACGGAAATGTTGAATACTCATACTCTTCCTTTTTCAATATTATTGAAGCATTTATCAGGG
TTATTGTCTCATGAGCGGATACATATTTGAATGTATTTAGAAAAATAAACAAATAGGGGTTCCGCGCACA
TTTCCCCGAAAAGTGCCACCTGACGTCGACGGATCGGGAGATCTCCCGATCCCCTATGGTGCACTCTCAG
TACAATCTGCTCTGATGCCGCATAGTTAAGCCAGTATCTGCTCCCTGCTTGTGTGTTGGAGGTCGCTGAG
TAGTGCGCGAGCAAAATTTAAGCTACAACAAGGCAAGGCTTGACCGACAATTGCATGAAGAATCTGCTTA
GGGTTAGGCGTTTTGCGCTGCTTCGCGATGTACGGGCCAGATATACGCGTTGACATTGATTATTGACTAG
TTATTAATAGTAATCAATTACGGGGTCATTAGTTCATAGCCCATATATGGAGTTCCGCGTTACATAACTT
ACGGTAAATGGCCCGCCTGGCTGACCGCCCAACGACCCCCGCCCATTGACGTCAATAATGACGTATGTTC
CCATAGTAACGCCAATAGGGACTTTCCATTGACGTCAATGGGTGGAGTATTTACGGTAAACTGCCCACTT
GGCAGTACATCAAGTGTATCATATGCCAAGTACGCCCCCTATTGACGTCAATGACGGTAAATGGCCCGCC
TGGCATTATGCCCAGTACATGACCTTATGGGACTTTCCTACTTGGCAGTACATCTACGTATTAGTCATCG
CTATTACCATGGTGATGCGGTTTTGGCAGTACATCAATGGGCGTGGATAGCGGTTTGACTCACGGGGATT
TCCAAGTCTCCACCCCATTGACGTCAATGGGAGTTTGTTTTGGCACCAAAATCAACGGGACTTTCCAAAA
TGTCGTAACAACTCCGCCCCATTGACGCAAATGGGCGGTAGGCGTGTACGGTGGGAGGTCTATATAAGCA
GCGCGTTTTGCCTGTACTGGGTCTCTCTGGTTAGACCAGATCTGAGCCTGGGAGCTCTCTGGCTAACTAG
GGAACCCACTGCTTAAGCCTCAATAAAGCTTGCCTTGAGTGCTTCAAGTAGTGTGTGCCCGTCTGTTGTG
TGACTCTGGTAACTAGAGATCCCTCAGACCCTTTTAGTCAGTGTGGAAAATCTCTAGCAGTGGCGCCCGA
ACAGGGACTTGAAAGCGAAAGGGAAACCAGAGGAGCTCTCTCGACGCAGGACTCGGCTTGCTGAAGCGCG
CACGGCAAGAGGCGAGGGGCGGCGACTGGTGAGTACGCCAAAAATTTTGACTAGCGGAGGCTAGAAGGAG
AGAGATGGGTGCGAGAGCGTCAGTATTAAGCGGGGGAGAATTAGATCGCGATGGGAAAAAATTCGGTTAA
GGCCAGGGGGAAAGAAAAAATATAAATTAAAACATATAGTATGGGCAAGCAGGGAGCTAGAACGATTCGC
AGTTAATCCTGGCCTGTTAGAAACATCAGAAGGCTGTAGACAAATACTGGGACAGCTACAACCATCCCTT
CAGACAGGATCAGAAGAACTTAGATCATTATATAATACAGTAGCAACCCTCTATTGTGTGCATCAAAGGA
TAGAGATAAAAGACACCAAGGAAGCTTTAGACAAGATAGAGGAAGAGCAAAACAAAAGTAAGACCACCGC
ACAGCAAGCGGCCGCTGATCTTCAGACCTGGAGGAGGAGATATGAGGGACAATTGGAGAAGTGAATTATA
TAAATATAAAGTAGTAAAAATTGAACCATTAGGAGTAGCACCCACCAAGGCAAAGAGAAGAGTGGTGCAG
AGAGAAAAAAGAGCAGTGGGAATAGGAGCTTTGTTCCTTGGGTTCTTGGGAGCAGCAGGAAGCACTATGG
GCGCAGCGTCAATGACGCTGACGGTACAGGCCAGACAATTATTGTCTGGTATAGTGCAGCAGCAGAACAA
TTTGCTGAGGGCTATTGAGGCGCAACAGCATCTGTTGCAACTCACAGTCTGGGGCATCAAGCAGCTCCAG
GCAAGAATCCTGGCTGTGGAAAGATACCTAAAGGATCAACAGCTCCTGGGGATTTGGGGTTGCTCTGGAA
AACTCATTTGCACCACTGCTGTGCCTTGGAATGCTAGTTGGAGTAATAAATCTCTGGAACAGATTTGGAA
TCACACGACCTGGATGGAGTGGGACAGAGAAATTAACAATTACACAAGCTTAATACACTCCTTAATTGAA
GAATCGCAAAACCAGCAAGAAAAGAATGAACAAGAATTATTGGAATTAGATAAATGGGCAAGTTTGTGGA
ATTGGTTTAACATAACAAATTGGCTGTGGTATATAAAATTATTCATAATGATAGTAGGAGGCTTGGTAGG
TTTAAGAATAGTTTTTGCTGTACTTTCTATAGTGAATAGAGTTAGGCAGGGATATTCACCATTATCGTTT
CAGACCCACCTCCCAACCCCGAGGGGACCCGACAGGCCCGAAGGAATAGAAGAAGAAGGTGGAGAGAGAG
ACAGAGACAGATCCATTCGATTAGTGAACGGATCGGCACTGCGTGCGCCAATTCTGCAGACAAATGGCAG
TATTCATCCACAATTTTAAAAGAAAAGGGGGGATTGGGGGGTACAGTGCAGGGGAAAGAATAGTAGACAT
AATAGCAACAGACATACAAACTAAAGAATTACAAAAACAAATTACAAAAATTCAAAATTTTCGGGTTTAT
TACAGGGACAGCAGAGATCCAGTTTGGTTAATTAGCTAGCGAGGGCCTATTTCCCATGATTCCTTCATAT
TTGCATATACGATACAAGGCTGTTAGAGAGATAATTGGAATTAATTTGACTGTAAACACAAAGATATTAG
TACAAAATACGTGACGTAGAAAGTAATAATTTCTTGGGTAGTTTGCAGTTTTAAAATTATGTTTTAAAAT
GGACTATCATATGCTTACCGTAACTTGAAAGTATTTCGATTTCTTGGCTTTATATATCTTGTGGAAAGGA
CGAAACACCGCAGCGCAGCCTCCGGGGGA
