>Addgene plasmid #125516 | lentiSAMv2 ZFAND3-guide4 | depositor partial sequence | sequence record 240210 | Guide RNA, MS2 stem loops
ATNNTTTAAAATGGACTATCATATGCTTACCGTAACTTGAAAGTATTTCGATTTCTTGGCTTTATATATC
TTGTGGAAAGGACGAAACACCGCAGCGCAGCCTCCGGGGGAGTTTTAGAGCTAGGCCAACATGAGGATCA
CCCATGTCTGCAGGGCCTAGCAAGTTAAAATAAGGCTAGTCCGTTATCAACTTGGCCAACATGAGGATCA
CCCATGTCTGCAGGGCCAAGTGGCACCGAGTCGGTGCTTTTTTTGGATCCTAGGTCTTGAAAGGAGTGGG
AATTGGCTCCGGTGCCCGTCAGTGGGCAGAGCGCACATCGCCCACAGTCCCCGAGAAGTTGGGGGGAGGG
GTCGGCNATTGATCCGGTGCCTANANAANGTGGCGCGGNGTANACTGNNAAANTNATGTCNNGNANTGNC
TCCNCCTTTTTC
